>Addgene plasmid #202985 | Salsa-BC144-P2D12 | addgene full sequence | sequence record 421344 | Addgene NGS Result
AGCGCCCAATACGCAAACCGCCTCTCCCCGCGCGTTGGCCGATTCATTAATGCAGTCGAGGGATCTCCAT
AAGAGAAGAGGGACAGCTATGACTGGGAGTAGTCAGGAGAGGAGGAAAAATCTGGCTAGTAAAACATGTA
AGGAAAATTTTAGGGATGTTAAAGAAAAAAATAACACAAAACAAAATATAAAAAAAATCTAACCTCAAGT
CAAGGCTTTTCTATGGAATAAGGAATGGACAGCAGGGGGCTGTTTCATATACTGATGACCTCTTTATAGC
CAACCTTTGTTCATGGCAGCCAGCATATGGGCATATGTTGCCAAACTCTAAACCAAATACTCATTCTGAT
GTTTTAAATGATTTGCCCTCCCATATGTCCTTCCGAGTGAGAGACACAAAAAATTCCAACACACTATTGC
AATGAAAATAAATTTCCTTTATTAGCCAGAAGTCAGATGCTCAAGGGGCTTCATGATGTCCCCATAATTT
TTGGCAGAGGGAAAAAGATCGATCTCAGTGGTATTTGTGAGCCAGGGCATTGGCCACACCAGCCACCACC
TTCTGATAGGCAGCCTGCACCTGAGGAGTGAATTCTTTGCCAAAATGATGAGACAGCACAACAACCAGCA
CGTTGCCCAGGAGCTGTAGGAAAGAGAAGAAGGCATGAACATGGTTAGCAGAGGGGCCCGGTTTGGACTC
AGAGTATTTTATCCTCATCTCAAACAGTGTATATCATTGTAACCATAAAGAGAAAGGCAGGATGATGACC
AGGGTGTAGTTGTTTCTACCAATAAGAATATTTCCACGCCAGCCAGAATTTATATGCAGAAATATTCTAC
CTTATCATTTAATTATAACAATTGTTCTCTAAAACTGTGCTGAAGTACAATATAATATACCCTGATTGCC
TTGAAAAAAAAGTGATTAGAGAAAGTACTTACAATCTGACAAATAAACAAAAGTGAATTTAAAAATTCGT
TACAAATGCAAGCTAAAGTTTAACGAAAAAGTTACAGAAAATGAAAAGAAAATAAGAGGAGACAATGGTT
GTCAACAGAGTAGAAAGTGAAAGAAACAAAATTATCATGAGGGTCCATGGTGATACAAGGGACATCTTCC
CATTCTAAACAACACCCTGAAAACTTTGCCCCCTCCATATAACATGAATTTTACAATAGCGAAAAAGAAA
GAACAATCAAGGGTCCCCAAACTCACCCTGAAGTTCTCAGCTCTAGAGATATCGTCGAGGCCGCGCTAGC
GTTTAAACTGTCGACCTTAATTAAGAGATCTGCTCGAGGCGCGTCAGCTGACTAGAGGATCCCCGGGTAC
CGAGCTCGAATTCGGGGCCGCGGAGGCTGGATCGGTCCCGGTGTCTTCTATGGAGGTCAAAACAGCGTGG
ATGGCGTCTCCAGGCGATCTGACGGTTCACTAAACGAGCTCTGCTTATATAGGCCTCCCACCGTACACGC
CTACCTCGACCCGGGTACCGAGCTCGACTTTCACTTTTCTCTATCACTGATAGGGAGTGGTAAACTCGAC
TTTCACTTTTCTCTATCACTGATAGGGAGTGGTAAACTCGACTTTCACTTTTCTCTATCACTGATAGGGA
GTGGTAAACTCGACTTTCACTTTTCTCTATCACTGATAGGGAGTGGTAAACTCGACTTTCACTTTTCTCT
ATCACTGATAGGGAGTGGTAAACTCGACCTATATAAGCAGAGCTCGTTTAGTGAACCGTCAGATCGCCTG
GAGACGCCATCCACGCTGTTTTGACCTCCATAGAAGACACCGGGACCGATCCAGCCTCCGCGGCCCCGAA
TTCCTGCAGCGGCCGCTCTAGAACTAGTGGATCCCCGCGGATGGTGAGCAAGGGCGAGGAGCTGTTCACC
GGGGTGGTGCCCATCCTGGTCGAGCTGGACGGCGACGTAAACGGCCACAAGTTCAGCGTGTCCGGCGAGG
GCGAGGGCGATGCCACCTACGGCAAGCTGACCCTGAAGTTCATCTGCACCACCGGCAAGCTGCCCGTGCC
CTGGCCCACCCTCGTGACCACCCTGACCTACGGCGTGCAGTGCTTCAGCCGCTACCCCGACCACATGAAG
CAGCACGACTTCTTCAAGTCCGCCATGCCCGAAGGCTACGTCCAGGAGCGCACCATCTTCTTCAAGGACG
ACGGCAACTACAAGACCCGCGCCGAGGTGAAGTTCGAGGGCGACACCCTGGTGAACCGCATCGAGCTGAA
GGGCATCGACTTCAAGGAGGACGGCAACATCCTGGGGCACAAGCTGGAGTACAACTACAACAGCCACAAC
GTCTATATCATGGCCGACAAGCAGAAGAACGGCATCAAGGTGAACTTCAAGATCCGCCACAACATCGAGG
ACGGCAGCGTGCAGCTCGCCGACCACTACCAGCAGAACACCCCCATCGGCGACGGCCCCGTGCTGCTGCC
CGACAACCACTACCTGAGCACCCAGTCCGCCCTGAGCAAAGACCCCAACGAGAAGCGCGATCACATGGTC
CTGCTGGAGTTCGTGACCGCCGCCGGGATCACTCTCGGCATGGACGAGCTGTACAAGTAACACGGCAGGA
GAATTCGATATCAAGCTTGTCGACCTAGTTCTAGAGGATCCAGACATGATAAGATACATTGATGAGTTTG
GACAAACCACAACTAGAATGCAGTGAAAAAAATGCTTTATTTGTGAAATTTGTGATGCTATTGCTTTATT
TGTAACCATTATAAGCTGCAATAAACAAGTTAACAACAACAATTGCATTCATTTTATGTTTCAGGTTCAG
GGGGAGGTGTGGGAGGTTTTTTAAAGCAAGTAAAACCTCTACAAATGTGGTATGGCTGATTATGATCCTG
CAAGCCTCGTCGTCCTGGCCGGACCACGCTATCTGTGCAAGGTCCCCGGCCCCGGACGCGCGCTCCATGA
GCAGAGCGCCCGCCGCCGAGGCGAAGACTCGGGCGGCGCCCTGCCCGTCCCACCAGGTCAACAGGCGGTA
ACCGGCCTCTTCATCGGGAATGCGCGCGACCTTCAGCATCGCCGGCATGTCCCCCTGGCGGACGGGAAGT
ATCCAGCTCGACCAAGCTGGCCGCGTCGAGTGAAGACGAAAGGGCCTCGTGATACGCCTATTTTTATAGG
TTAATGTCATGATAATAATGGTTTCTTAGACGTCAGGTGGCACTTTTCGGGGAAATGTGCGCGGAACCCC
TATTTGTTTATTTTTCTAAATACATTCAAATATGTATCCGCTCATGAGACAATAACCCTGATAAATGCTT
CAATAATATTGAAAAAGGAAGAGTATGAGTATTCAACATTTCCGTGTCGCCCTTATTCCCTTTTTTGCGG
CATTTTGCCTTCCTGTTTTTGCTCACCCAGAAACGCTGGTGAAAGTAAAAGATGCTGAAGATCAGTTGGG
TGCACGAGTGGGTTACATCGAACTGGATCTCAACAGCGGTAAGATCCTTGAGAGTTTTCGCCCCGAAGAA
CGTTTTCCAATGATGAGCACTTTTAAAGTTCTGCTATGTGGCGCGGTATTATCCCGTGTTGACGCCGGGC
AAGAGCAACTCGGTCGCCGCATACACTATTCTCAGAATGACTTGGTTGAGTACTCACCAGTCACAGAAAA
GCATCTTACGGATGGCATGACAGTAAGAGAATTATGCAGTGCTGCCATAACCATGAGTGATAACACTGCG
GCCAACTTACTTCTGACAACGATCGGAGGACCGAAGGAGCTAACCGCTTTTTTGCACAACATGGGGGATC
ATGTAACTCGCCTTGATCGTTGGGAACCGGAGCTGAATGAAGCCATACCAAACGACGAGCGTGACACCAC
GATGCCTGTAGCAATGGCAACAACGTTGCGCAAACTATTAACTGGCGAACTACTTACTCTAGCTTCCCGG
CAACAATTAATAGACTGGATGGAGGCGGATAAAGTTGCAGGACCACTTCTGCGCTCGGCCCTTCCGGCTG
GCTGGTTTATTGCTGATAAATCTGGAGCCGGTGAGCGTGGGTCTCGCGGTATCATTGCAGCACTGGGGCC
AGATGGTAAGCCCTCCCGTATCGTAGTTATCTACACGACGGGGAGTCAGGCAACTATGGATGAACGAAAT
AGACAGATCGCTGAGATAGGTGCCTCACTGATTAAGCATTGGTAACTGTCAGACCAAGTTTACTCATATA
TACTTTAGATTGATTTAAAACTTCATTTTTAATTTAAAAGGATCTAGGTGAAGATCCTTTTTGATAATCT
CATGACCAAAATCCCTTAACGTGAGTTTTCGTTCCACTGAGCGTCAGACCCCGTAGAAAAGATCAAAGGA
TCTTCTTGAGATCCTTTTTTTCTGCGCGTAATCTGCTGCTTGCAAACAAAAAAACCACCGCTACCAGCGG
TGGTTTGTTTGCCGGATCAAGAGCTACCAACTCTTTTTCCGAAGGTAACTGGCTTCAGCAGAGCGCAGAT
ACCAAATACTGTTCTTCTAGTGTAGCCGTAGTTAGGCCACCACTTCAAGAACTCTGTAGCACCGCCTACA
TACCTCGCTCTGCTAATCCTGTTACCAGTGGCTGCTGCCAGTGGCGATAAGTCGTGTCTTACCGGGTTGG
ACTCAAGACGATAGTTACCGGATAAGGCGCAGCGGTCGGGCTGAACGGGGGGTTCGTGCACACAGCCCAG
CTTGGAGCGAACGACCTACACCGAACTGAGATACCTACAGCGTGAGCTATGAGAAAGCGCCACGCTTCCC
GAAGGGAGAAAGGCGGACAGGTATCCGGTAAGCGGCAGGGTCGGAACAGGAGAGCGCACGAGGGAGCTTC
CAGGGGGAAACGCCTGGTATCTTTATAGTCCTGTCGGGTTTCGCCACCTCTGACTTGAGCGTCGATTTTT
GTGATGCTCGTCAGGGGGGCGGAGCCTATGGAAAAACGCCAGCAACGCGGCCTTTTTACGGTTCCTGGCC
TTTTGCTGGCCTTTTGCTCACATGTTCTTTCCTGCGTTATCCCCTGATTCTGTGGATAACCGTATTACCG
CCTTTGAGTGAGCTGATACCGCTCGCCGCAGCCGAACGACCGAGCGCAGCGAGTCAGTGAGCGAGGAAGC
GGAAG
Features (pLannotate 1.2.2; 17 found; start..end, strand, type, name):
      2..55      +  CDS            lacI (fragment): lac repressor; lacI; The lac repressor binds to the lac operator to inhibit transcription in E. coli. This inhibition can be relieved by adding lactose or isopropyl-β-D-thiogalactopyranoside (IPTG).
    388..443     -  polyA_signal   β-globin poly(A) signal: rabbit β-globin polyadenylation signal (Gil and Proudfoot, 1987)
    518..640     -  CDS            HBB: HBB_COLGU - Experimental evidence at transcript level: Swiss-Prot protein existence level 2. Involved in oxygen transport from the lung to the various peripheral tissues. From Colobus guereza (Mantled guereza) (Eastern black-and-white colobus monkey).
    644..1216    -  intron         β-globin intron: intron from rabbit β-globin gene
   1312..1343    -  misc_feature   MCS (fragment): pUC18/19 multiple cloning site
   1437..1475    -  promoter       minimal CMV promoter: human cytomegalovirus (CMV) immediate early promoter
   1493..1708    -  protein_bind   tetracycline response element (fragment): contains seven copies of the tetracycline operator tetO tetracycline repressor TetR
   1708..1753    +  promoter       TRE3GV promoter (fragment): 3rd-generation Tet-responsive promoter that can be activated by binding of Tet-On® 3G, optimized for retroviral and lentiviral vectors
   1829..1856    +  misc_feature   MCS (fragment): pBluescript multiple cloning site
   1861..2580    +  CDS            EGFP: the original enhanced GFP (Yang et al., 1996) mammalian codon-optimized
   2591..2613    +  misc_feature   MCS (fragment): pBluescript multiple cloning site
   2627..2761    -  polyA_signal   SV40 poly(A) signal: SV40 polyadenylation signal
   2784..2867    -  CDS            large T antigen (fragment): large T antigen from SV40 (simian virus 40)
   2861..3091    -  CDS            str (fragment): STR_KLEPN - Protein inferred from homology: Swiss-Prot protein existence level 3. The aminoglycoside phosphotransferases achieve inactivation of their antibiotic substrates by phosphorylation. From Klebsiella pneumoniae.
   3210..3314    +  promoter       AmpR promoter: bla
   3315..4175    +  CDS            AmpR: β-lactamase; bla; confers resistance to ampicillin, carbenicillin, and related antibiotics
   4346..4934    +  rep_origin     ori: high-copy-number ColE1/pMB1/pBR322/pUC origin of replication
