[The description below was written by a language model from this plasmid's Addgene catalogue record and pLannotate feature annotations shown in this document.]
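Description:
Salsa-BC144-P2D12 is a 5.1 kb mammalian expression plasmid built on the pCER206 backbone and serving as one member of a set of barcoded reporter plasmids for PRESTO-Salsa, a highly multiplexed assay for screening bioactive compounds against G protein-coupled receptors. It is propagated in E. coli as a high-copy plasmid through a ColE1/pUC-type origin and selected with ampicillin via the bla gene under its own promoter. No mammalian selection marker is annotated. Short matches to lacI, an aminoglycoside phosphotransferase and SV40 large T antigen appear to be backbone remnants rather than functional genes.

The payload is a synthetic insert of about 730 bp, EGFP/BC144, placed between retained BsrGI and HindIII sites and driven by a tetracycline response element. The feature table shows a bidirectional-looking arrangement around the tetO repeats. On one side, a TRE3G-type promoter fragment points toward the mammalian codon-optimized EGFP coding sequence, which is followed by a short polylinker fragment and an SV40 polyadenylation region annotated on the opposite strand. On the other side, a minimal CMV promoter faces a polylinker fragment, a rabbit β-globin intron, a β-globin coding remnant and the β-globin poly(A) signal, with no complete coding sequence annotated in that arm. The barcode BC144 is not annotated separately; the insert name and cloning sites suggest it lies just downstream of EGFP, so that it would be carried on the reporter transcript.

A TRE promoter is activated by a tetracycline-controlled transactivator, so reporter transcription would report on transactivator availability in the cell, with the barcode allowing this plasmid's output to be distinguished from others in a pool. The record does not state which receptor the barcode is paired with or how the readout is performed.
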