Addgene plasmid #202985: Salsa-BC144-P2D12
Purpose: Expression of barcoded reporter plasmid for PRESTO-Salsa; EGFP/BC144
Depositing lab: Noah Palm. Depositing organization: Yale University. Publication: Highly multiplexed bioactivity screening reveals human and microbiota metabolome-GPCRome interactions. Chen H, Rosen CE, Gonzalez-Hernandez JA, Song D, Potempa J, Ring AM, Palm NW. Cell. 2023 Jul 6;186(14):3095-3110.e19. doi: 10.1016/j.cell.2023.05.024. Epub 2023 Jun 14. PubMed 37321219.
Backbone
  Vector backbone: pCER206
  Vector type: Mammalian Expression
Growth in bacteria
  Bacterial resistance: Ampicillin, 100 μg/mL
  Growth temperature: 37°C
  Growth strain: DH5alpha
  Copy number: High Copy
Gene/Insert
  Gene/Insert name: EGFP/BC144
  Species: Synthetic
  Insert size (bp): 730
  Promoter: Tet Response Element (TRE)
  Cloning method: Restriction Enzyme; 5′ cloning site BsrGI (not destroyed); 3′ cloning site HindIII (not destroyed)
  Sequencing primers: 5′ Custom primer (GAAGCGCGATCACATGG)
Terms and licenses: Academic/Nonprofit Terms; Industry Terms: Not Available to Industry
How to cite: Salsa-BC144-P2D12 was a gift from Noah Palm (Addgene plasmid # 202985 ; http://n2t.net/addgene:202985 ; RRID:Addgene_202985)
