>Addgene plasmid #202985 | Salsa-BC144-P2D12 | depositor partial sequence | sequence record 393858 | BC144
CACGGCAGGA
